Addgene plasmid #221598: CD8a-AA347-363-KRN-3A-GFP
Purpose: Expresses CD8a with of Arl13b ciliary targeting sequence (CTS) from amino acids 347-363 with KRN-3A mutation fused to the cytosolic tail and GFP-tagged
Depositing lab: Lei Lu. Depositing organization: Nanyang Technological University (NTU). Publication: Rab8 and TNPO1 are ciliary transport adaptors for GTPase Arl13b by interacting with its RVEP motif containing ciliary targeting sequence. Mahajan D, Madugula V, Lu L. J Biol Chem. 2023 May;299(5):104604. doi: 10.1016/j.jbc.2023.104604. Epub 2023 Mar 11. PubMed 36907439.
Backbone
  Vector backbone: CD8a-(Δcyto)-GFP
  Backbone manufacturer: Madugula et al J Cell Sci. 2016
  Backbone size w/o insert (bp): 5000
  Total vector size (bp): 5363
  Vector type: Mammalian Expression
  Selectable markers: Neomycin (select with G418)
Growth in bacteria
  Bacterial resistance: Kanamycin, 50 μg/mL
  Growth temperature: 37°C
  Growth strain: DH5alpha
  Copy number: Unknown
Gene/Insert
  Gene/Insert name: Arl13B
  Species: H. sapiens (human)
  Insert size (bp): 51
  Mutation: Amino acids 347-363 are inserted with mutation of KRN to AAA
  Entrez Gene: ARL13B (a.k.a. ARL2L1, JBTS8)
  Promoter: CMV promoter
  Tag / fusion protein: EGFP (C terminal on backbone)
  Cloning method: Restriction Enzyme; 5′ cloning site EcoRI (unknown if destroyed); 3′ cloning site BamHI (unknown if destroyed)
  Sequencing primers: 5′ CMV Forward; 3′ EGFP-N
Terms and licenses: Academic/Nonprofit Terms; Industry Terms: Not Available to Industry
How to cite: CD8a-AA347-363-KRN-3A-GFP was a gift from Lei Lu (Addgene plasmid # 221598 ; http://n2t.net/addgene:221598 ; RRID:Addgene_221598)
