[The description below was written by a language model from this plasmid's Addgene catalogue record and pLannotate feature annotations shown in this document.]
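Description:
CD8a-AA347-363-KRN-3A-GFP is a mammalian expression plasmid of about 5.4 kb, built on the CD8a-(Δcyto)-GFP backbone, which has the layout of an EGFP-N-type vector. It is propagated in E. coli through a high-copy ColE1/pUC origin and also carries an f1 origin. A single Tn5 NeoR/KanR gene provides both selections. A bacterial promoter (annotated as the AmpR promoter) drives it for kanamycin resistance in bacteria. The SV40 enhancer/early promoter, together with an HSV TK polyadenylation signal, drives it for G418 selection in mammalian cells. The short large T antigen, ble and bGH poly(A) fragments in the feature table appear to be incidental partial matches in the backbone, not functional elements.

The payload is a chimeric reporter protein expressed from the CMV enhancer/promoter and terminated by the SV40 poly(A) signal. A fragment of human CD8a provides a membrane-anchored scaffold that, per the backbone name, lacks its own cytosolic tail. A 51 bp segment encoding amino acids 347–363 of human ARL13B was cloned between EcoRI and BamHI. This places it in the unannotated gap between the CD8a and EGFP coding sequences, so the peptide takes the position of the cytosolic tail, with EGFP fused at the C terminus. The segment is part of the Arl13b ciliary targeting sequence, and here its KRN residues are mutated to three alanines.

The construct therefore tests whether this short sequence can direct an otherwise unrelated transmembrane protein to the primary cilium, and whether the KRN residues are needed for that targeting. It would logically be compared with a wild-type version of the chimera. The associated work examines Rab8 and TNPO1 as ciliary transport adaptors that recognise the Arl13b targeting sequence.
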