Features (pLannotate 1.2.2; 15 found; start..end, strand, type, name):
     61..364     +  enhancer       CMV enhancer: human cytomegalovirus immediate early enhancer
    365..568     +  promoter       CMV promoter: human cytomegalovirus (CMV) immediate early promoter
    591..618     +  misc_feature   MCS (fragment): multiple cloning site
    619..1227    +  CDS            CD8A (fragment) (sequence partly withheld): CD8A_HUMAN - Also known as MAL. Experimental evidence at protein level: Swiss-Prot protein existence level 1. Integral membrane glycoprotein that plays an essential role in the immune response and serves multiple functions in responses against both external and internal offenses. In T-cells, functions primarily as a coreceptor for MHC class I molecule:peptide complex. The antigens presented by class I peptides are derived from cytosolic proteins while class II derived from extracellular proteins. Interacts simultaneously with the T-cell receptor (TCR) and the MHC class I proteins presented by
   1306..2025    +  CDS            EGFP: the original enhanced GFP (Yang et al., 1996) mammalian codon-optimized
   2042..2125    +  CDS            large T antigen (fragment): large T antigen from SV40 (simian virus 40)
   2148..2269    +  polyA_signal   SV40 poly(A) signal: SV40 polyadenylation signal
   2303..2731    -  rep_origin     f1 ori (sequence partly withheld): f1 bacteriophage origin of replication; arrow indicates direction of (+) strand synthesis
   2758..2862    +  promoter       AmpR promoter: bla
   2864..3221    +  promoter       SV40 promoter: SV40 enhancer and early promoter
   3256..4050    +  CDS            NeoR/KanR: aminoglycoside phosphotransferase from Tn5; aph(3')-II (or nptII); confers resistance to neomycin, kanamycin, and G418 (Geneticin®)
   4071..4223    +  CDS            ble (fragment): BLE_KLEPN - Experimental evidence at protein level: Swiss-Prot protein existence level 1. Binding protein with a strong affinity to the bleomycin family of antibiotics. Binds to CL990; an antimitotic-antibiotic compound. From Klebsiella pneumoniae.
   4282..4329    +  polyA_signal   HSV TK poly(A) signal: herpes simplex virus thymidine kinase polyadenylation signal (Cole and Stacy, 1985)
   4420..4436    -  polyA_signal   bGH poly(A) signal (fragment): bovine growth hormone polyadenylation signal
   4658..5246    +  rep_origin     ori: high-copy-number ColE1/pMB1/pBR322/pUC origin of replication
>Addgene plasmid #221598 | CD8a-AA347-363-KRN-3A-GFP | addgene full sequence | sequence record 494676 | Addgene NGS Result
TAGTTATTAATAGTAATCAATTACGGGGTCATTAGTTCATAGCCCATATATGGAGTTCCGCGTTACATAA
CTTACGGTAAATGGCCCGCCTGGCTGACCGCCCAACGACCCCCGCCCATTGACGTCAATAATGACGTATG
TTCCCATAGTAACGCCAATAGGGACTTTCCATTGACGTCAATGGGTGGAGTATTTACGGTAAACTGCCCA
CTTGGCAGTACATCAAGTGTATCATATGCCAAGTACGCCCCCTATTGACGTCAATGACGGTAAATGGCCC
GCCTGGCATTATGCCCAGTACATGACCTTATGGGACTTTCCTACTTGGCAGTACATCTACGTATTAGTCA
TCGCTATTACCATGGTGATGCGGTTTTGGCAGTACATCAATGGGCGTGGATAGCGGTTTGACTCACGGGG
ATTTCCAAGTCTCCACCCCATTGACGTCAATGGGAGTTTGTTTTGGCACCAAAATCAACGGGACTTTCCA
AAATGTCGTAACAACTCCGCCCCATTGACGCAAATGGGCGGTAGGCGTGTACGGTGGGAGGTCTATATAA
GCAGAGCTGGTTTAGTGAACCGTCAGATCCGCTAGCGCTACCGGACTCAGATCTCGAGATGGCCTTACCA
GTGACCGCCTTGCTCCTGCCGCTGGCCTTGCTGCTCCACGCCGCCAGGCCG
[360 nt withheld, positions 682-1041]
GCGCCGCGACCACCAACACCGGCGCCCACCATCGCGTCGCAGCCCCTGTCCCTGCGCCCAGAGGCGTGCC
GGCCAGCGGCGGGGGGCGCAGTGCACACGAGGGGGCTGGACTTCGCCTGTGATATCTACATCTGGGCGCC
CTTGGCCGGGACTTGTGGGGTCCTTCTCCTGTCACTGGTTATCACCGAATTCAAAACTAAGAAACTAAGA
ATGGCAGCTGCTCACCGGGTAGAACCACTTAATCAGGATCCACCGGTCGCCACCATGGTGAGCAAGGGCG
AGGAGCTGTTCACCGGGGTGGTGCCCATCCTGGTCGAGCTGGACGGCGACGTAAACGGCCACAAGTTCAG
CGTGTCCGGCGAGGGCGAGGGCGATGCCACCTACGGCAAGCTGACCCTGAAGTTCATCTGCACCACCGGC
AAGCTGCCCGTGCCCTGGCCCACCCTCGTGACCACCCTGACCTACGGCGTGCAGTGCTTCAGCCGCTACC
CCGACCACATGAAGCAGCACGACTTCTTCAAGTCCGCCATGCCCGAAGGCTACGTCCAGGAGCGCACCAT
CTTCTTCAAGGACGACGGCAACTACAAGACCCGCGCCGAGGTGAAGTTCGAGGGCGACACCCTGGTGAAC
CGCATCGAGCTGAAGGGCATCGACTTCAAGGAGGACGGCAACATCCTGGGGCACAAGCTGGAGTACAACT
ACAACAGCCACAACGTCTATATCATGGCCGACAAGCAGAAGAACGGCATCAAGGTGAACTTCAAGATCCG
CCACAACATCGAGGACGGCAGCGTGCAGCTCGCCGACCACTACCAGCAGAACACCCCCATCGGCGACGGC
CCCGTGCTGCTGCCCGACAACCACTACCTGAGCACCCAGTCCGCCCTGAGCAAAGACCCCAACGAGAAGC
GCGATCACATGGTCCTGCTGGAGTTCGTGACCGCCGCCGGGATCACTCTCGGCATGGACGAGCTGTACAA
GTAAAGCGGCCGCGACTCTAGATCATAATCAGCCATACCACATTTGTAGAGGTTTTACTTGCTTTAAAAA
ACCTCCCACACCTCCCCCTGAACCTGAAACATAAAATGAATGCAATTGTTGTTGTTAACTTGTTTATTGC
AGCTTATAATGGTTACAAATAAAGCAATAGCATCACAAATTTCACAAATAAAGCATTTTTTTCACTGCAT
TCTAGTTGTGGTTTGTCCAAACTCATCAATGTATCTTAAGGCGTAAATTGTAAGCGTTAATATTTTGTTA
AAATTCGCGTTAAATTTTTGTTAAATCAGCTCATTTTTTAACCAATAGGCCGAAATCGGCAAAATCCCTT
ATAAATCAAAAGAATAGACCGAGATAGGGT
[37 nt withheld, positions 2402-2438]
AAAGAACGTGGACTCCAACGTCAAAGG
[49 nt withheld, positions 2466-2514]
T
[91 nt withheld, positions 2516-2606]
G
[124 nt withheld, positions 2608-2731]
CAGGTGGCACTTTTCGGGGAAATGTGCGCGGAACCCCTATTTGTTTATTTTTCTAAATACATTCAAATAT
GTATCCGCTCATGAGACAATAACCCTGATAAATGCTTCAATAATATTGAAAAAGGAAGAGTCCTGAGGCG
GAAAGAACCAGCTGTGGAATGTGTGTCAGTTAGGGTGTGGAAAGTCCCCAGGCTCCCCAGCAGGCAGAAG
TATGCAAAGCATGCATCTCAATTAGTCAGCAACCAGGTGTGGAAAGTCCCCAGGCTCCCCAGCAGGCAGA
AGTATGCAAAGCATGCATCTCAATTAGTCAGCAACCATAGTCCCGCCCCTAACTCCGCCCATCCCGCCCC
TAACTCCGCCCAGTTCCGCCCATTCTCCGCCCCATGGCTGACTAATTTTTTTTATTTATGCAGAGGCCGA
GGCCGCCTCGGCCTCTGAGCTATTCCAGAAGTAGTGAGGAGGCTTTTTTGGAGGCCTAGGCTTTTGCAAA
GATCGATCAAGAGACAGGATGAGGATCGTTTCGCATGATTGAACAAGATGGATTGCACGCAGGTTCTCCG
GCCGCTTGGGTGGAGAGGCTATTCGGCTATGACTGGGCACAACAGACAATCGGCTGCTCTGATGCCGCCG
TGTTCCGGCTGTCAGCGCAGGGGCGCCCGGTTCTTTTTGTCAAGACCGACCTGTCCGGTGCCCTGAATGA
ACTGCAAGACGAGGCAGCGCGGCTATCGTGGCTGGCCACGACGGGCGTTCCTTGCGCAGCTGTGCTCGAC
GTTGTCACTGAAGCGGGAAGGGACTGGCTGCTATTGGGCGAAGTGCCGGGGCAGGATCTCCTGTCATCTC
ACCTTGCTCCTGCCGAGAAAGTATCCATCATGGCTGATGCAATGCGGCGGCTGCATACGCTTGATCCGGC
TACCTGCCCATTCGACCACCAAGCGAAACATCGCATCGAGCGAGCACGTACTCGGATGGAAGCCGGTCTT
GTCGATCAGGATGATCTGGACGAAGAGCATCAGGGGCTCGCGCCAGCCGAACTGTTCGCCAGGCTCAAGG
CGAGCATGCCCGACGGCGAGGATCTCGTCGTGACCCATGGCGATGCCTGCTTGCCGAATATCATGGTGGA
AAATGGCCGCTTTTCTGGATTCATCGACTGTGGCCGGCTGGGTGTGGCGGACCGCTATCAGGACATAGCG
TTGGCTACCCGTGATATTGCTGAAGAGCTTGGCGGCGAATGGGCTGACCGCTTCCTCGTGCTTTACGGTA
TCGCCGCTCCCGATTCGCAGCGCATCGCCTTCTATCGCCTTCTTGACGAGTTCTTCTGAGCGGGACTCTG
GGGTTCGAAATGACCGACCAAGCGACGCCCAACCTGCCATCACGAGATTTCGATTCCACCGCCGCCTTCT
ATGAAAGGTTGGGCTTCGGAATCGTTTTCCGGGACGCCGGCTGGATGATCCTCCAGCGCGGGGATCTCAT
GCTGGAGTTCTTCGCCCACCCTAGGGGGAGGCTAACTGAAACACGGAAGGAGACAATACCGGAAGGAACC
CGCGCTATGACGGCAATAAAAAGACAGAATAAAACGCACGGTGTTGGGTCGTTTGTTCATAAACGCGGGG
TTCGGTCCCAGGGCTGGCACTCTGTCGATACCCCACCGAGACCCCATTGGGGCCAATACGCCCGCGTTTC
TTCCTTTTCCCCACCCCACCCCCCAAGTTCGGGTGAAGGCCCAGGGCTCGCAGCCAACGTCGGGGCGGCA
GGCCCTGCCATAGCCTCAGGTTACTCATATATACTTTAGATTGATTTAAAACTTCATTTTTAATTTAAAA
GGATCTAGGTGAAGATCCTTTTTGATAATCTCATGACCAAAATCCCTTAACGTGAGTTTTCGTTCCACTG
AGCGTCAGACCCCGTAGAAAAGATCAAAGGATCTTCTTGAGATCCTTTTTTTCTGCGCGTAATCTGCTGC
TTGCAAACAAAAAAACCACCGCTACCAGCGGTGGTTTGTTTGCCGGATCAAGAGCTACCAACTCTTTTTC
CGAAGGTAACTGGCTTCAGCAGAGCGCAGATACCAAATACTGTTCTTCTAGTGTAGCCGTAGTTAGGCCA
CCACTTCAAGAACTCTGTAGCACCGCCTACATACCTCGCTCTGCTAATCCTGTTACCAGTGGCTGCTGCC
AGTGGCGATAAGTCGTGTCTTACCGGGTTGGACTCAAGACGATAGTTACCGGATAAGGCGCAGCGGTCGG
GCTGAACGGGGGGTTCGTGCACACAGCCCAGCTTGGAGCGAACGACCTACACCGAACTGAGATACCTACA
GCGTGAGCTATGAGAAAGCGCCACGCTTCCCGAAGGGAGAAAGGCGGACAGGTATCCGGTAAGCGGCAGG
GTCGGAACAGGAGAGCGCACGAGGGAGCTTCCAGGGGGAAACGCCTGGTATCTTTATAGTCCTGTCGGGT
TTCGCCACCTCTGACTTGAGCGTCGATTTTTGTGATGCTCGTCAGGGGGGCGGAGCCTATGGAAAAACGC
CAGCAACGCGGCCTTTTTACGGTTCCTGGCCTTTTGCTGGCCTTTTGCTCACATGTTCTTTCCTGCGTTA
TCCCCTGATTCTGTGGATAACCGTATTACCGCCATGCAT
